>Addgene plasmid #213382 | TA1-DuET | addgene full sequence | sequence record 430737 | Addgene NGS Result
CACAAGGATATTCATCTTTGCTTTGTATCGCAGAGGGTCGCAAACGGCGTAGTATCTGTCTATACTGATA
AAACTCAGGTGAAAGATTGAAGCGCTGCTGAGCATGATATCCGTAGACGTGTGAATTTTGCAGAACACTT
CGCCGAAATACCAACAGTGCTCGGCAGAGCGGACCATGCTGTAGGGCATGACGAGGCAGCCAAGAAGGAA
ATCGACGGTGGCCATGGAGTGGATGAGCCAATTTGTTGGAGTATGCAGCTGCTTGAAATGAGAGATGCTG
ACAATCACAATGAGATTGCCAACCAAAGTGGTAAGAATTATCAAGACCATGAGGCTGTACAGGGAAGCCC
TCACGTCATTAGACCAATTGTTTTTCACGCAGGAAATGTTGATGATATTATGACAAAAAGGCATCATATC
GATGCTGGCGTCATCATCGTCCTTGTAGTCGGCGAATACCAGGCAGAAGATGTAGCTCAGGGCGATGATC
GTCTTCATGGTGGCGCTAAGCTTAAGTTTAAACGCTAGCCAGCTTGGGTCTCCCTATAGTGAGTCGTATT
AATTTCGATAAGCCAGTAAGCAGTGGGTTCTCTAGTTAGCCAGAGAGCTCTGCTTATATAGACCTCCCAC
CGTACACGCCTACCGCCCATTTGCGTCAATGGGGCGGAGTTGTTACGACATTTTGGAAAGTCCCGTTGAT
TTTGGTGCCAAAACAAACTCCCATTGACGTCAATGGGGTGGAGACTTGGAAATCCCCGTGAGTCAAACCG
CTATCCACGCCCATTGATGTACTGCCAAAACCGCATCACCATGGTAATAGCGATGACTAATACGTAGATG
TACTGCCAAGTAGGAAAGTCCCATAAGGTCATGTACTGGGCATAATGCCAGGCGGGCCATTTACCGTCAT
TGACGTCAATAGGGGGCGTACTTGGCATATGATACACTTGATGTACTGCCAAGTGGGCAGTTTACCGTAA
ATACTCCACCCATTGACGTCAATGGAAAGTCCCTATTGGCGTTACTATGGGAACATACGTCATTATTGAC
GTCAATGGGCGGGGGTCGTTGGGCGGTCAGCCAGGCGGGCCATTTACCGTAAGTTATGTAACGCGGAACT
CCATATATGGGCTATGAACTAATGACCCCGTAATTGATTACTATTAATAACTAGTCAATAATCAATGTCA
ACGCGTATATCTGGCCCGTACATCGCGAAGCAGCGCAAAACGCCTAACCCTAAGCAGATTCTTCATGCAA
ATGTCGGTCAAGCCTTGCCTTGTTGTAGCTTAAATTTTGCTCGCGCACTACTCAGCGACCTCCAACACAC
AAGCAGGGAGCAGATACTGGCTTAACTATGCGGCATCAGAGCAGATTGTACTGAGAGTGCACCATAGGGG
ATCGGGAGATCTCCCGATCCGTCGACGTCAGGTGGCACTTTTCGGGGAAATGTGCGCGGAACCCCTATTT
GTTTATTTTTCTAAATACATTCAAATATGTATCCGCTCATGAGACAATAACCCTGATAAATGCTTCAATA
ATATTGAAAAAGGAAGAGTATGAGTATTCAACATTTCCGTGTCGCCCTTATTCCCTTTTTTGCGGCATTT
TGCCTTCCTGTTTTTGCTCACCCAGAAACGCTGGTGAAAGTAAAAGATGCTGAAGATCAGTTGGGTGCAC
GAGTGGGTTACATCGAACTGGATCTCAACAGCGGTAAGATCCTTGAGAGTTTTCGCCCCGAAGAACGTTT
TCCAATGATGAGCACTTTTAAAGTTCTGCTATGTGGCGCGGTATTATCCCGTATTGACGCCGGGCAAGAG
CAACTCGGTCGCCGCATACACTATTCTCAGAATGACTTGGTTGAGTACTCACCAGTCACAGAAAAGCATC
TTACGGATGGCATGACAGTAAGAGAATTATGCAGTGCTGCCATAACCATGAGTGATAACACTGCGGCCAA
CTTACTTCTGACAACGATCGGAGGACCGAAGGAGCTAACCGCTTTTTTGCACAACATGGGGGATCATGTA
ACTCGCCTTGATCGTTGGGAACCGGAGCTGAATGAAGCCATACCAAACGACGAGCGTGACACCACGATGC
CTGTAGCAATGGCAACAACGTTGCGCAAACTATTAACTGGCGAACTACTTACTCTAGCTTCCCGGCAACA
ATTAATAGACTGGATGGAGGCGGATAAAGTTGCAGGACCACTTCTGCGCTCGGCCCTTCCGGCTGGCTGG
TTTATTGCTGATAAATCTGGAGCCGGTGAGCGTGGGTCTCGCGGTATCATTGCAGCACTGGGGCCAGATG
GTAAGCCCTCCCGTATCGTAGTTATCTACACGACGGGGAGTCAGGCAACTATGGATGAACGAAATAGACA
GATCGCTGAGATAGGTGCCTCACTGATTAAGCATTGGTAACTGTCAGACCAAGTTTACTCATATATACTT
TAGATTGATTTAAAACTTCATTTTTAATTTAAAAGGATCTAGGTGAAGATCCTTTTTGATAATCTCATGA
CCAAAATCCCTTAACGTGAGTTTTCGTTCCACTGAGCGTCAGACCCCGTAGAAAAGATCAAAGGATCTTC
TTGAGATCCTTTTTTTCTGCGCGTAATCTGCTGCTTGCAAACAAAAAAACCACCGCTACCAGCGGTGGTT
TGTTTGCCGGATCAAGAGCTACCAACTCTTTTTCCGAAGGTAACTGGCTTCAGCAGAGCGCAGATACCAA
ATACCGTTCTTCTAGTGTAGCCGTAGTTAGGCCACCACTTCAAGAACTCTGTAGCACCGCCTACATACCT
CGCTCTGCTAATCCTGTTACCAGTGGCTGCTGCCAGTGGCGATAAGTCGTGTCTTACCGGGTTGGACTCA
AGACGATAGTTACCGGATAAGGCGCAGCGGTCGGGCTGAACGGGGGGTTCGTGCACACAGCCCAGCTTGG
AGCGAACGACCTACACCGAACTGAGATACCTACAGCGTGAGCTATGAGAAAGCGCCACGCTTCCCGAAGG
GAGAAAGGCGGACAGGTATCCGGTAAGCGGCAGGGTCGGAACAGGAGAGCGCACGAGGGAGCTTCCAGGG
GGAAACGCCTGGTATCTTTATAGTCCTGTCGGGTTTCGCCACCTCTGACTTGAGCGTCGATTTTTGTGAT
GCTCGTCAGGGGGGCGGAGCCTATGGAAAAACGCCAGCAACGCGGCCTTTTTACGGTTCCTGGCCTTTTG
CTGGCCTTTTGCTCACATGTTCTTTCCTGCGTTATCCCCTGATTCTGTGGATAACCGTATTACCGCCTTT
GAGTGAGCTGATACCGCTCGCCGCAGCCGAACGACCGAGCGCAGCGAGTCAGTGAGCGAGGAAGCGGAAG
AGCGCCCAATACGCAAACCGCCTCTCCCCGCGCGTTGGCCGATTCATTAATGCAGCTGGCACGACAGGTT
TCCCGACTGGAAAGCGGGCAGTGAGCGCAACGCAATTAATGTGAGTTAGCTCACTCATTAGGCACCCCAG
GCTTTACACTTTATGCTTCCGGCTCGTATGTTGTGTGGAATTGTGAGCGGATAACAATTTCACACAGGAA
ACAGCTATGACCATGATTACGCCAAGCTCTAGCTAGAGGTCGACGGTATACAGACATGATAAGATACATT
GATGAGTTTGGACAAACCACAACTAGAATGCAGTGAAAAAAATGCTTTATTTGTGAAATTTGTGATGCTA
TTGCTTTATTTGTAACCATTATAAGCTGCAATAAACAAGTTGGGGTGGGCGAAGAACTCCAGCATGAGAT
CCCCGCGCTGGAGGATCATCCAGCCGGCGTCCCGGAAAACGATTCCGAAGCCCAACCTTTCATAGAAGGC
GGCGGTGGAATCGAAATCTCGTGATGGCAGGTTGGGCGTCGCTTGGTCGGTCATTTCGAACCCCAGAGTC
CCGCTCAGAAGAACTCGTCAAGAAGGCGATAGAAGGCGATGCGCTGCGAATCGGGAGCGGCGATACCGTA
AAGCACGAGGAAGCGGTCAGCCCATTCGCCGCCAAGCTCTTCAGCAATATCACGGGTAGCCAACGCTATG
TCCTGATAGCGGTCCGCCACACCCAGCCGGCCACAGTCGATGAATCCAGAAAAGCGGCCATTTTCCACCA
TGATATTCGGCAAGCAGGCATCGCCATGGGTCACGACGAGATCCTCGCCGTCGGGCATGCGCGCCTTGAG
CCTGGCGAACAGTTCGGCTGGCGCGAGCCCCTGATGCTCTTCGTCCAGATCATCCTGATCGACAAGACCG
GCTTCCATCCGAGTACGTGCTCGCTCGATGCGATGTTTCGCTTGGTGGTCGAATGGGCAGGTAGCCGGAT
CAAGCGTATGCAGCCGCCGCATTGCATCAGCCATGATGGATACTTTCTCGGCAGGAGCAAGGTGAGATGA
CAGGAGATCCTGCCCCGGCACTTCGCCCAATAGCAGCCAGTCCCTTCCCGCTTCAGTGACAACGTCGAGC
ACAGCTGCGCAAGGAACGCCCGTCGTGGCCAGCCACGATAGCCGCGCTGCCTCGTCCTGCAGTTCATTCA
GGGCACCGGACAGGTCGGTCTTGACAAAAAGAACCGGGCGCCCCTGCGCTGACAGCCGGAACACGGCGGC
ATCAGAGCAGCCGATTGTCTGTTGTGCCCAGTCATAGCCGAATAGCCTCTCCACCCAAGCGGCCGGAGAA
CCTGCGTGCAATCCATCTTGTTCAATCATGCGAAACGATCCTCATCCTGTCTCTTGATCAGATCCGAAAA
TGGATATACAAGCTCCCGGGAGCTTTTTGCAAAAGCCTAGGCCTCCAAAAAAGCCTCCTCACTACTTCTG
GAATAGCTCAGAGGCAGAGGCGGCCTCGGCCTCTGCATAAATAAAAAAAATTAGTCAGCCATGGGGCGGA
GAATGGGCGGAACTGGGCGGAGTTAGGGGCGGGATGGGCGGAGTTAGGGGCGGGACTATGGTTGCTGACT
AATTGAGATGCATGCTTTGCATACTTCTGCCTGCTGGGGAGCCTGGGGACTTTCCACACCTGGTTGCTGA
CTAATTGAGATGCATGCTTTGCATACTTCTGCCTGCTGGGGAGCCTGGGGACTTTCCACACCCTAACTGA
CACACATTCCACAGAATTAATTCGCGTTAAATTTTTGTTAAATCAGCTCATTTTTTAACCAATAGGCCGA
AATCGGCAAAATCCCTTATAAATCAAAAGAATAGACCGAGATAGGGT
[37 nt withheld, positions 5228-5264]
AAAGAACGTGGACTCCAACGTCAAAGG
[49 nt withheld, positions 5292-5340]
T
[91 nt withheld, positions 5342-5432]
G
[124 nt withheld, positions 5434-5557]
GGGGATACCCCCTAGAGCCCCAGCTGGTTCTTTCCGCCTCAGAAGCCATAGAGCCCACCGCATCCCCAGC
ATGCCTGCTATTGTCTTCCCAATCCTCCCCCTTGCTGTCCTGCCCCACCCCACCCCCCAGAATAGAATGA
CACCTACTCAGACAATGCGATGCAATTTCCTCATTTTATTAGGAAAGGACAGTGGGAGTGGCACCTTCCA
GGGTCAAGGAAGGCACGGGGGAGGGGCAAACAACAGATGGCTGGCAACTAGAAGGCACAGTCGAGGCTGA
TCAGCGGGTTTAAACGGGCCCTCTAGACTCGAGTTAGGCAGGGGCCACCTGAGAAGTCTCGGTCTTAGAC
ACGGTGGTGCTGGCCTCATCGAATTCACCGGTGCGTCCACCGGTATCGATGCTAGACAATTCGAGAAAGA
GTTTACACCGACTAGAATCCTTCTGGAAAATCTTGCCGAACAGCATCATTTTCAGCGCCTTTCGAAACCA
AGGGTAGAAGAAAGCGTACACCATAGGATTGAACGTAGAATTCAGATAGCCGAACCAGATAAGCACGTCG
TTCAGGGTGGGCGGTATAATGTAGTGCAGGAAAGGGTCCATGACAGTACAAATGAAGAAAGGACACCAAC
ATATCAGAAAGACGCCCATGACGATGCCCAGCGTTTTAACAGCTTTTCTCTCCTTAGACTGGGAGATGCC
GTTTTTCATTTCCAAACCAATTTGCAGCTTCTGGTTAGCGTCGCTGATCAACCGTGCCTGCTCCTTAGCT
ATGAGATAGATCCTATAATAGACGCACAGCATGATTGAGCCCGGGATGTAAAAGGAAGTCATGAACGTCA
GGACGCCGCTGATTTTACTAAAAAACACGGAGCATCCACCCCGACAGTGGACATGCTTATAGTAAATCTC
CTCGGCTCCTTTAAAGTTGAGTTCCAGGAAGATCATGCCAAATGCGAATACCGCTGGGACGCTCCAGGAG
ATAAATATCATCACACAAAT
Features (pLannotate 1.2.2; 21 found; start..end, strand, type, name):
    430..450     -  CDS            3xFLAG (fragment): three tandem FLAG® epitope tags
    543..561     -  promoter       T7 promoter: promoter for bacteriophage T7 RNA polymerase
    577..610     -  LTR            5' LTR (truncated) (fragment): truncated 5' long terminal repeat (LTR) from HIV-1
    606..809     -  promoter       CMV promoter: human cytomegalovirus (CMV) immediate early promoter
    810..1189    -  enhancer       CMV enhancer: human cytomegalovirus immediate early enhancer
   1344..1396    +  misc_feature   bom (fragment): basis of mobility region from pBR322
   1455..1559    +  promoter       AmpR promoter: bla
   1560..2420    +  CDS            AmpR: β-lactamase; bla; confers resistance to ampicillin, carbenicillin, and related antibiotics
   2591..3179    +  rep_origin     ori: high-copy-number ColE1/pMB1/pBR322/pUC origin of replication
   3362..3454    +  CDS            lacI (fragment): lac repressor; lacI; The lac repressor binds to the lac operator to inhibit transcription in E. coli. This inhibition can be relieved by adding lactose or isopropyl-β-D-thiogalactopyranoside (IPTG).
   3467..3488    +  protein_bind   CAP binding site: CAP binding activates transcription in the presence of cAMP. E. coli catabolite activator protein
   3503..3533    +  promoter       lac promoter: promoter for the E. coli lac operon
   3541..3557    +  protein_bind   lac operator: The lac repressor binds to the lac operator to inhibit transcription in E. coli. This inhibition can be relieved by adding lactose or isopropyl-β-D-thiogalactopyranoside (IPTG). lac repressor encoded by lacI
   3630..3751    -  polyA_signal   SV40 poly(A) signal: SV40 polyadenylation signal
   3746..3904    -  CDS            ble (fragment): BLE_KLEPN - Experimental evidence at protein level: Swiss-Prot protein existence level 1. Binding protein with a strong affinity to the bleomycin family of antibiotics. Binds to CL990; an antimitotic-antibiotic compound. From Klebsiella pneumoniae.
   3928..4719    -  CDS            neo: KKA2_KLEPN - Also known as kan, nptII. Experimental evidence at protein level: Swiss-Prot protein existence level 1. Resistance to kanamycin, neomycin, paromomycin, ribostamycin, butirosin and gentamicin B. From Klebsiella pneumoniae.
   4786..5115    -  promoter       SV40 promoter: SV40 enhancer and early promoter
   5129..5557    -  rep_origin     f1 ori (sequence partly withheld): f1 bacteriophage origin of replication; arrow indicates direction of (+) strand synthesis
   5578..5599    -  promoter       SV40 promoter (fragment): SV40 enhancer and early promoter
   5603..5827    -  polyA_signal   bGH poly(A) signal: bovine growth hormone polyadenylation signal
   5958..417     -  CDS            TAAR1 (across the origin): TAAR1_HUMAN - Also known as TA1, TAR1, TRAR1. Experimental evidence at transcript level: Swiss-Prot protein existence level 2. Receptor for trace amines, including beta-phenylethylamine (b-PEA), p-tyramine (p-TYR), octopamine and tryptamine, with highest affinity for b-PEA and p-TYR. Unresponsive to classical biogenic amines, such as epinephrine and histamine and only partially activated by dopamine and serotonin. Trace amines are biogenic amines present in very low levels in mammalian tissues. Although some trace amines have clearly defined roles as neurotransmitters in invertebrates, the ext
