[The description below was written by a language model from this plasmid's Addgene catalogue record and pLannotate feature annotations shown in this document.]
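Description:
TA1-DuET is a mammalian expression plasmid built on the pcDNA 3.1 (+) backbone that carries the human trace amine associated receptor 1 (TAAR1, also called TA1, TAR1 or TRAR1), a class A GPCR of the trace amine family. It is maintained in E. coli as a high-copy plasmid through a ColE1/pUC-type origin and is selected with ampicillin via the β-lactamase gene. The backbone also contains an f1 phage origin and an SV40 promoter-driven neomycin phosphotransferase cassette with an SV40 polyadenylation signal, which would allow G418 selection of stably transfected mammalian cells. Short annotated fragments of lacI, ble, an HIV-1 LTR and the pBR322 bom region appear to be backbone remnants or partial sequence matches rather than functional elements.

The receptor open reading frame lies downstream of the CMV immediate early enhancer and promoter and is terminated by the bovine growth hormone polyadenylation signal. A T7 promoter sits between the CMV promoter and the insert and can be used for in vitro transcription or as a sequencing primer site. In the DuET design, the GPCR is preceded by a cleavable hemagglutinin signal peptide and an N-terminal FLAG epitope and is followed by a C-terminal 1D4 epitope. The feature table detects the FLAG sequence just upstream of the TAAR1 coding region, but it does not separately annotate the signal peptide or the 1D4 tag. Having two epitopes at opposite ends of the receptor allows capture and detection of the full-length protein. According to the record, the construct is optimised for expression in mammalian cells and for proteomics studies, and the associated work concerns multiplexed selectivity screening of anti-GPCR antibodies.
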