Addgene plasmid #213382: TA1-DuET
Purpose: The DuET construct encodes the named human GPCR engineered with a cleaved hemagglutinin signal peptide, a 5' FLAG and a 3' 1D4 epitope tag optimized for expression in mammalian cells and proteomics studies.
Depositing lab: Thomas Sakmar. Depositing organization: Rockefeller University. Publication: Multiplexed selectivity screening of anti-GPCR antibodies. Dahl L, Kotliar IB, Bendes A, Dodig-Crnkovic T, Fromm S, Elofsson A, Uhlen M, Sakmar TP, Schwenk JM. Sci Adv. 2023 May 3;9(18):eadf9297. doi: 10.1126/sciadv.adf9297. Epub 2023 May 3. PubMed 37134173.
Backbone
  Vector backbone: pcDNA 3.1 (+)
  Vector type: Mammalian Expression
Growth in bacteria
  Bacterial resistance: Ampicillin, 100 μg/mL
  Growth temperature: 37°C
  Growth strain: DH5alpha
  Copy number: High Copy
Gene/Insert
  Gene/Insert name: TA1 (alt names: Trace amine associated receptor 1; TAAR1, TAR1, TRAR1)
  Species: H. sapiens (human)
  Entrez Gene: TAAR1 (a.k.a. TA1, TAR1, TRAR1)
  Promoter: CMV, T7
  Tag / fusion protein: FLAG (N terminal on insert); 1D4 (C terminal on insert)
  Cloning method: Gibson Cloning
Terms and licenses: Academic/Nonprofit Terms; Industry Terms: Not Available to Industry
Depositor comments: Class: A, Family: Trace Amine. Ensembl ID: ENSG00000146399, Uniprot ID: Q96RJ0
How to cite: TA1-DuET was a gift from Thomas Sakmar (Addgene plasmid # 213382 ; http://n2t.net/addgene:213382 ; RRID:Addgene_213382)
